Addgene plasmid #233148: pMXs-mNgn2
Purpose: Retroviral expression of Ngn2
Depositing lab: Kate Galloway. Depositing organization: Massachusetts Institute of Technology. Publication: Proliferation history and transcription factor levels drive direct conversion to motor neurons. Wang NB, Lende-Dorn BA, Beitz AM, Han P, Adewumi HO, O'Shea TM, Galloway KE. Cell Syst. 2025 Apr 16;16(4):101205. doi: 10.1016/j.cels.2025.101205. Epub 2025 Mar 13. PubMed 40086434.
Backbone
  Vector backbone: pMXs-gw
  Vector type: Mammalian Expression, Retroviral
Growth in bacteria
  Bacterial resistance: Ampicillin, 100 μg/mL
  Growth temperature: 30°C
  Growth strain: NEB Stable
  Copy number: High Copy
Gene/Insert
  Gene/Insert name: Ngn2
  Species: M. musculus (mouse)
  Entrez Gene: Neurog2 (a.k.a. Atoh4, Math4A, bHLHa8, ngn-2, ngn2)
  Cloning method: Gateway Cloning
Terms and licenses: Academic/Nonprofit Terms; Industry Terms: Not Available to Industry
Depositor comments: Please visit https://doi.org/10.1101/2023.11.26.568736 for bioRxiv preprint.
How to cite: pMXs-mNgn2 was a gift from Kate Galloway (Addgene plasmid # 233148 ; http://n2t.net/addgene:233148 ; RRID:Addgene_233148)
