[The description below was written by a language model from this plasmid's Addgene catalogue record and pLannotate feature annotations shown in this document.]
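Description:
pMXs-mNgn2 is a Moloney murine leukemia virus (MMLV)-based gammaretroviral expression plasmid built on the Gateway-adapted pMXs-gw backbone, carrying the mouse proneural transcription factor Neurogenin-2 (Neurog2, also known as Ngn2, Atoh4 or Math4A). In bacteria it is maintained through a high-copy ColE1/pUC-type origin and selected with ampicillin via the β-lactamase gene and its native promoter. The 6,064-nt sequenced record also shows a small lacI fragment in the backbone, which appears to be a cloning remnant.

The viral portion is bounded by MMLV long terminal repeats. Downstream of the 5' LTR lie the MMLV packaging signal (with an annotated MESV Ψ fragment), a truncated gag segment lacking its start codon, which forms part of the extended packaging region, and a pol-derived region containing the splice acceptor site. The Neurog2 coding sequence sits between attB1 and attB2 sites, consistent with insertion by Gateway recombination, and is followed by a WPRE, which enhances transcript stability and expression. No separate internal promoter is annotated, so expression is presumably driven by the 5' LTR, as is typical of pMXs vectors. The annotation tool labels a short fragment at the 3' end as a ΔU3 self-inactivating LTR, but it directly adjoins a larger MMLV LTR annotation, so the record does not clearly indicate a self-inactivating design. No mammalian selection marker, tag or reporter is annotated.

Because the functional gag, pol and env genes are absent, these must be supplied in trans by a packaging system to produce virus. The stated purpose is retroviral expression of Ngn2, and the associated publication concerns transcription factor-driven direct conversion of cells to motor neurons.
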