Features (pLannotate 1.2.2; 16 found; start..end, strand, type, name):
    397..596     +  misc_feature   MMLV Ψ: packaging signal of Moloney murine leukemia virus (MMLV)
    648..736     +  misc_feature   MESV Ψ (fragment): packaging signal of murine embryonic stem cell virus
    813..1229    +  CDS            gag (truncated): truncated Moloney murine leukemia virus (MMLV) gag gene lacking the start codon
   1239..1613    +  misc_feature   pol region: Moloney murine leukemia virus (MMLV) pol region containing the splice acceptor site
   1632..1650    -  misc_feature   MCS (fragment): pBluescript multiple cloning site
   1656..1680    +  protein_bind   attB1: mutant version of attB; recombination site for the Gateway® BP reaction BP Clonase™
   1687..2475    +  CDS            Neurog2: NGN2_MOUSE - Also known as Ath4a, Atoh4, Ngn2. Experimental evidence at protein level: Swiss-Prot protein existence level 1. Transcriptional regulator. Involved in neuronal differentiation. Activates transcription by binding to the E box (5'- CANNTG-3'). From Mus musculus (Mouse).
   2479..2503    -  protein_bind   attB2: mutant version of attB; recombination site for the Gateway® BP reaction BP Clonase™
   2520..3108    +  misc_feature   WPRE: woodchuck hepatitis virus posttranscriptional regulatory element
   3166..3287    +  LTR            3' LTR (ΔU3) (fragment): self-inactivating 3' long terminal repeat (LTR) from Moloney murine leukemia virus
   3288..3757    +  LTR            LTR: long terminal repeat from Moloney murine leukemia virus
   3823..3875    -  CDS            lacI (fragment): lac repressor; lacI; The lac repressor binds to the lac operator to inhibit transcription in E. coli. This inhibition can be relieved by adding lactose or isopropyl-β-D-thiogalactopyranoside (IPTG).
   4058..4646    -  rep_origin     ori: high-copy-number ColE1/pMB1/pBR322/pUC origin of replication
   4810..5670    -  CDS            AmpR: β-lactamase; bla; confers resistance to ampicillin, carbenicillin, and related antibiotics
   5671..5775    -  promoter       AmpR promoter: bla
   5805..334     +  LTR            LTR (across the origin): long terminal repeat from Moloney murine leukemia virus
>Addgene plasmid #233148 | pMXs-mNgn2 | addgene full sequence | sequence record 463022 | Addgene NGS Result
CAGATGGTCCCCAGATGCGGTCCAGCCCTCAGCAGTTTCTAGAGAACCATCAGATGTTTCCAGGGTGCCC
CAAGGACCTGAAATGACCCTGTGCCTTATTTGAACTAACCAATCAGTTCGCTTCTCGCTTCTGTTCGCGC
GCTTCTGCTCCCCGAGCTCAATAAAAGAGCCCACAACCCCTCACTCGGCGCGCCAGTCCTCCGATTGACT
GAGTCGCCCGGGTACCCGTGTATCCAATAAACCCTCTTGCAGTTGCATCCGACTTGTGGTCTCGCTGTTC
CTTGGGAGGGTCTCCTCTGAGTGATTGACTACCCGTCAGCGGGGGTCTTTCATTTGGGGGCTCGTCCGGG
ATCGGGAGACCCCTGCCCAGGGACCACCGACCCACCACCGGGAGGTAAGCTGGCCAGCAACTTATCTGTG
TCTGTCCGATTGTCTAGTGTCTATGACTGATTTTATGCGCCTGCGTCGGTACTAGTTAGCTAACTAGCTC
TGTATCTGGCGGACCCGTGGTGGAACTGACGAGTTCGGAACACCCGGCCGCAACCCTGGGAGACGTCCCA
GGGACTTCGGGGGCCGTTTTTGTGGCCCGACCTGAGTCCAAAAATCCCGATCGTTTTGGACTCTTTGGTG
CACCCCCCTAATAGGAGGGATATGTGGTTCTGGTAGGAGACGAGAACCTAAAACAGTTCCCGCCTCCGTC
TGAATTTTTGCTTTCGGTTTGGGACCGAAGCCGCGCCGCGCGTCTTGTCTGCTGCAGCATCGTTCTGTGT
TGTCTCTGTCTGACTGTGTTTCTGTATTTGTCTGAAAATTAGGGCCAGACTGTTACCACTCCCTTAAGTT
TGACCTTAGGTCACTGGAAAGATGTCGAGCGGATCGCTCACAACCAGTCGGTAGATGTCAAGAAGAGACG
TTGGGTTACCTTCTGCTCTGCAGAATGGCCAACCTTTAACGTCGGATGGCCGCGAGACGGCACCTTTAAC
CGAGACCTCATCACCCAGGTTAAGATCAAGGTCTTTTCACCTGGCCCGCATGGACACCCAGACCAGGTCC
CCTACATCGTGACCTGGGAAGCCTTGGCTTTTGACCCCCCTCCCTGGGTCAAGCCCTTTGTACACCCTAA
GCCTCCGCCTCCTCTTCCTCCATCCGCCCCGTCTCTCCCCCTTGAACCTCCTCGTTCGACCCCGCCTCGA
TCCTCCCTTTATCCAGCCCTCACTCCTTCTCTAGGCGCCCCCATATGGCCATATGAGATCTTATATGGGG
CACCCCCGCCCCTTGTAAACTTCCCTGACCCTGACATGACAAGAGTTACTAACAGCCCCTCTCTCCAAGC
TCACTTACAGGCTCTCTACTTAGTCCAGCACGAAGTCTGGAGACCTCTGGCGGCAGCCTACCAAGAACAA
CTGGACCGACCGGTGGTACCTCACCCTTACCGAGTCGGCGACACAGTGTGGGTCCGCCGACACCAGACTA
AGAACCTAGAACCTCGCTGGAAAGGACCTTACACAGTCCTGCTGACCACCCCCACCGCCCTCAAAGTAGA
CGGCATCGCAGCTTGGATACACGCCGCCCACGTGAAGGCTGCCGACCCCGGGGGTGGACCATCCTCTAGA
CTGCCGGATCTAGCTAGTTAATCGACGGTATCGATAAGCTATCAAACAAGTTTGTACAAAAAAGCAGGCT
GCCACCATGTTCGTCAAATCTGAGACTCTGGAGTTGAAGGAGGAAGAGGAGGTACTGATGCTGCTGGGCT
CGGCTTCCCCGGCCTCGGCGACCCTGACCCCGATGTCCTCCAGCGCGGACGAGGAGGAGGACGAGGAGCT
GCGCCGGCCGGGCTCCGCGCGTGGGCAGCGTGGAGCGGAAGCCGGGCAGGGGGTGCAGGGCAGTCCGGCG
TCGGGTGCCGGGGGTTGCCGGCCAGGGCGGCTGCTGGGCCTGATGCACGAGTGCAAGCGTCGCCCGTCGC
GCTCACGGGCCGTCTCCCGAGGTGCCAAGACGGCGGAGACGGTGCAGCGCATCAAGAAGACCCGCAGGCT
CAAGGCCAACAACCGCGAGCGCAACCGCATGCACAACCTAAACGCCGCGCTGGACGCGCTGCGCGAGGTG
CTGCCCACCTTCCCCGAGGATGCCAAGCTCACGAAGATCGAGACGCTGCGCTTCGCCCACAATTACATCT
GGGCGCTCACCGAGACTCTGCGCCTGGCGGACCACTGCGCCGGCGCCGGTGGCCTCCAGGGGGCGCTCTT
CACGGAGGCGGTGCTCCTGAGCCCGGGAGCTGCGCTCGGCGCCAGCGGGGACAGCCCTTCTCCACCTTCC
TCCTGGAGCTGCACCAACAGCCCGGCGTCATCCTCCAACTCCACGTCCCCATACAGCTGCACTTTATCGC
CCGCTAGCCCCGGGTCAGACGTGGACTACTGGCAGCCCCCACCTCCGGAGAAGCATCGTTATGCGCCTCA
CCTGCCCCTCGCCAGGGACTGTATCTAGACCCAGCTTTCTTGTACAAAGTGGTTCGATAGCTTATCGATA
ATCAACCTCTGGATTACAAAATTTGTGAAAGATTGACTGGTATTCTTAACTATGTTGCTCCTTTTACGCT
ATGTGGATACGCTGCTTTAATGCCTTTGTATCATGCTATTGCTTCCCGTATGGCTTTCATTTTCTCCTCC
TTGTATAAATCCTGGTTGCTGTCTCTTTATGAGGAGTTGTGGCCCGTTGTCAGGCAACGTGGCGTGGTGT
GCACTGTGTTTGCTGACGCAACCCCCACTGGTTGGGGCATTGCCACCACCTGTCAGCTCCTTTCCGGGAC
TTTCGCTTTCCCCCTCCCTATTGCCACGGCGGAACTCATCGCCGCCTGCCTTGCCCGCTGCTGGACAGGG
GCTCGGCTGTTGGGCACTGACAATTCCGTGGTGTTGTCGGGGAAATCATCGTCCTTTCCTTGGCTGCTCG
CCTGTGTTGCCACCTGGATTCTGCGCGGGACGTCCTTCTGCTACGTCCCTTCGGCCCTCAATCCAGCGGA
CCTTCCTTCCCGCGGCCTGCTGCCGGCTCTGCGGCCTCTTCCGCGTCTTCGCCTTCGCCCTCAGACGAGT
CGGATCTCCCTTTGGGCCGCCTCCCCGCATCGATACCGTCGACGATAAAATAAAAGATTTTATTTAGTCT
CCAGAAAAAGGGGGGAATGAAAGACCCCACCTGTAGGTTTGGCAAGCTAGCTTAAGTAACGCCATTTTGC
AAGGCATGGAAAAATACATAACTGAGAATAGAGAAGTTCAGATCAAGGTCAGGAACAGATGGAACAGCTG
AATATGGGCCAAACAGGATATCTGTGGTAAGCAGTTCCTGCCCCGGCTCAGGGCCAAGAACAGATGGAAC
AGCTGAATATGGGCCAAACAGGATATCTGTGGTAAGCAGTTCCTGCCCCGGCTCAGGGCCAAGAACAGAT
GGTCCCCAGATGCGGTCCAGCCCTCAGCAGTTTCTAGAGAACCATCAGATGTTTCCAGGGTGCCCCAAGG
ACCTGAAATGACCCTGTGCCTTATTTGAACTAACCAATCAGTTCGCTTCTCGCTTCTGTTCGCGCGCTTC
TGCTCCCCGAGCTCAATAAAAGAGCCCACAACCCCTCACTCGGGGCGCCAGTCCTCCGATTGACTGAGTC
GCCCGGGTACCCGTGTATCCAATAAACCCTCTTGCAGTTGCATCCGACTTGTGGTCTCGCTGTTCCTTGG
GAGGGTCTCCTCTGAGTGATTGACTACCCGTCAGCGGGGGTCTTTCACATGCAGCATGTATCAAAATTAA
TTTGGTTTTTTTTCTTAAGTATTTACATTAAATGGCCATAGTTGCATTAATGAATCGGCCAACGCGCGGG
GAGAGGCGGTTTGCGTATTGGGCGCTCTTCCGCTTCCTCGCTCACTGACTCGCTGCGCTCGGTCGTTCGG
CTGCGGCGAGCGGTATCAGCTCACTCAAAGGCGGTAATACGGTTATCCACAGAATCAGGGGATAACGCAG
GAAAGAACATGTGAGCAAAAGGCCAGCAAAAGGCCAGGAACCGTAAAAAGGCCGCGTTGCTGGCGTTTTT
CCATAGGCTCCGCCCCCCTGACGAGCATCACAAAAATCGACGCTCAAGTCAGAGGTGGCGAAACCCGACA
GGACTATAAAGATACCAGGCGTTTCCCCCTGGAAGCTCCCTCGTGCGCTCTCCTGTTCCGACCCTGCCGC
TTACCGGATACCTGTCCGCCTTTCTCCCTTCGGGAAGCGTGGCGCTTTCTCATAGCTCACGCTGTAGGTA
TCTCAGTTCGGTGTAGGTCGTTCGCTCCAAGCTGGGCTGTGTGCACGAACCCCCCGTTCAGCCCGACCGC
TGCGCCTTATCCGGTAACTATCGTCTTGAGTCCAACCCGGTAAGACACGACTTATCGCCACTGGCAGCAG
CCACTGGTAACAGGATTAGCAGAGCGAGGTATGTAGGCGGTGCTACAGAGTTCTTGAAGTGGTGGCCTAA
CTACGGCTACACTAGAAGAACAGTATTTGGTATCTGCGCTCTGCTGAAGCCAGTTACCTTCGGAAAAAGA
GTTGGTAGCTCTTGATCCGGCAAACAAACCACCGCTGGTAGCGGTGGTTTTTTTGTTTGCAAGCAGCAGA
TTACGCGCAGAAAAAAAGGATCTCAAGAAGATCCTTTGATCTTTTCTACGGGGTCTGACGCTCAGTGGAA
CGAAAACTCACGTTAAGGGATTTTGGTCATGAGATTATCAAAAAGGATCTTCACCTAGATCCTTTTGCGG
CCGGCCGCAAATCAATCTAAAGTATATATGAGTAAACTTGGTCTGACAGTTACCAATGCTTAATCAGTGA
GGCACCTATCTCAGCGATCTGTCTATTTCGTTCATCCATAGTTGCCTGACTCCCCGTCGTGTAGATAACT
ACGATACGGGAGGGCTTACCATCTGGCCCCAGTGCTGCAATGATACCGCGAGACCCACGCTCACCGGCTC
CAGATTTATCAGCAATAAACCAGCCAGCCGGAAGGGCCGAGCGCAGAAGTGGTCCTGCAACTTTATCCGC
CTCCATCCAGTCTATTAATTGTTGCCGGGAAGCTAGAGTAAGTAGTTCGCCAGTTAATAGTTTGCGCAAC
GTTGTTGCCATTGCTACAGGCATCGTGGTGTCACGCTCGTCGTTTGGTATGGCTTCATTCAGCTCCGGTT
CCCAACGATCAAGGCGAGTTACATGATCCCCCATGTTGTGCAAAAAAGCGGTTAGCTCCTTCGGTCCTCC
GATCGTTGTCAGAAGTAAGTTGGCCGCAGTGTTATCACTCATGGTTATGGCAGCACTGCATAATTCTCTT
ACTGTCATGCCATCCGTAAGATGCTTTTCTGTGACTGGTGAGTACTCAACCAAGTCATTCTGAGAATAGT
GTATGCGGCGACCGAGTTGCTCTTGCCCGGCGTCAATACGGGATAATACCGCGCCACATAGCAGAACTTT
AAAAGTGCTCATCATTGGAAAACGTTCTTCGGGGCGAAAACTCTCAAGGATCTTACCGCTGTTGAGATCC
AGTTCGATGTAACCCACTCGTGCACCCAACTGATCTTCAGCATCTTTTACTTTCACCAGCGTTTCTGGGT
GAGCAAAAACAGGAAGGCAAAATGCCGCAAAAAAGGGAATAAGGGCGACACGGAAATGTTGAATACTCAT
ACTCTTCCTTTTTCAATATTATTGAAGCATTTATCAGGGTTATTGTCTCATGAGCGGATACATATTTGAA
TGTATTTAGAAAAATAAACAAATAGGGGTTCCGCGCACATTTCCCCGAAAAGTGCCACCTGCATAATGAA
AGACCCCACCTGTAGGTTTGGCAAGCTAGCTTAAGTAACGCCATTTTGCAAGGCATGGAAAAATACATAA
CTGAGAATAGAAAAGTTCAGATCAAGGTCAGGAACAGATGGAACAGCTGAATATGGGCCAAACAGGATAT
CTGTGGTAAGCAGTTCCTGCCCCGGCTCAGGGCCAAGAACAGATGGAACAGCTGAATATGGGCCAAACAG
GATATCTGTGGTAAGCAGTTCCTGCCCCGGCTCAGGGCCAAGAA
