>Addgene plasmid #233148 | pMXs-mNgn2 | depositor partial sequence | sequence record 458649 | mNgn2
ATGTTCGTCAAATCTGAGACTCTGGAGTTGAAGGAGGAAGAGGAGGTACTGATGCTGCTGGGCTCGGCTT
CCCCGGCCTCGGCGACCCTGACCCCGATGTCCTCCAGCGCGGACGAGGAGGAGGACGAGGAGCTGCGCCG
GCCGGGCTCCGCGCGTGGGCAGCGTGGAGCGGAAGCCGGGCAGGGGGTGCAGGGCAGTCCGGCGTCGGGT
GCCGGGGGTTGCCGGCCAGGGCGGCTGCTGGGCCTGATGCACGAGTGCAAGCGTCGCCCGTCGCGCTCAC
GGGCCGTCTCCCGAGGTGCCAAGACGGCGGAGACGGTGCAGCGCATCAAGAAGACCCGCAGGCTCAAGGC
CAACAACCGCGAGCGCAACCGCATGCACAACCTAAACGCCGCGCTGGACGCGCTGCGCGAGGTGCTGCCC
ACCTTCCCCGAGGATGCCAAGCTCACGAAGATCGAGACGCTGCGCTTCGCCCACAATTACATCTGGGCGC
TCACCGAGACTCTGCGCCTGGCGGACCACTGCGCCGGCGCCGGTGGCCTCCAGGGGGCGCTCTTCACGGA
GGCGGTGCTCCTGAGCCCGGGAGCTGCGCTCGGCGCCAGCGGGGACAGCCCTTCTCCACCTTCCTCCTGG
AGCTGCACCAACAGCCCGGCGTCATCCTCCAACTCCACGTCCCCATACAGCTGCACTTTATCGCCCGCTA
GCCCCGGGTCAGACGTGGACTACTGGCAGCCCCCACCTCCGGAGAAGCATCGTTATGCGCCTCACCTGCC
CCTCGCCAGGGACTGTATC
